Addgene plasmid #172061: pACUH-sfcherry2(1-10)
Purpose: UAS vector to express sfcherry2(1-10) in Drosophila
Depositing lab: Daichi Kamiyama. Depositing organization: University of Georgia. Publication: Cell-type-specific, multicolor labeling of endogenous proteins with split fluorescent protein tags in Drosophila. Kamiyama R, Banzai K, Liu P, Marar A, Tamura R, Jiang F, Fitch MA, Xie J, Kamiyama D. Proc Natl Acad Sci U S A. 2021 Jun 8;118(23). pii: 2024690118. doi: 10.1073/pnas.2024690118. PubMed 34074768.
Backbone
  Vector backbone: pACUH
  Backbone manufacturer: Yuh-Nung Jan
  Backbone size w/o insert (bp): 9336
  Total vector size (bp): 9949
  Vector type: Insect Expression
Growth in bacteria
  Bacterial resistance: Ampicillin, 100 μg/mL
  Growth temperature: 37°C
  Growth strain: DH5alpha
  Copy number: High Copy
Gene/Insert
  Gene/Insert name: sfcherry2(1-10)
  Species: D. melanogaster (fly)
  Insert size (bp): 624
  Cloning method: Ligation Independent Cloning
  Sequencing primers: 5′ TAACCAGCAACCAAGTAAAT; 3′ GCTTTAAATCTCTGTAGGTAGTTTGTC
Terms and licenses: Academic/Nonprofit Terms; Industry Terms: Not Available to Industry
How to cite: pACUH-sfcherry2(1-10) was a gift from Daichi Kamiyama (Addgene plasmid # 172061 ; http://n2t.net/addgene:172061 ; RRID:Addgene_172061)
