[The description below was written by a language model from this plasmid's Addgene catalogue record and pLannotate feature annotations shown in this document.]
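Description:
pACUH-sfcherry2(1-10) is a Drosophila transgenesis and expression plasmid built on the pACUH backbone, a UAS vector of about 9.9 kb. In bacteria it is maintained through a high-copy ColE1/pUC-type origin and selected with ampicillin via the β-lactamase gene. For fly work it carries two alternative routes to germline integration: P element 5' and 3' ends flanking the expression and marker cassettes, allowing transposase-mediated insertion, and a φC31 attB site for site-specific integration into attP landing sites. A mini-white gene provides the eye-colour marker used to identify transformants.

The payload is a 624 bp insert encoding sfCherry2(1-10), the large fragment of the split red fluorescent protein sfCherry2; the annotation accordingly recognises it as a partial sfCherry2 coding sequence. The catalogue lists the insert species as D. melanogaster, although the annotation notes that sfCherry2 derives from a Discosoma protein. Expression is driven by two tandem 5X UAS blocks (ten Gal4 binding sites) placed upstream of the hsp70 basal promoter, so transcription depends on Gal4 supplied by a driver line. The transcript is processed through an SV40 3' region containing the small t intron and the SV40 polyadenylation signal. The small t, large T and NLS fragments annotated there are most likely non-expressed parts of that SV40 segment.

On its own the 1-10 fragment is essentially non-fluorescent; it is expected to complement a short sfCherry2 strand-11 tag fused to a protein of interest. Combined with cell-type-specific Gal4 drivers, this supports the stated use in cell-type-specific labelling of endogenous proteins. The sequenced and depositor records differ slightly in length but show the same feature layout.
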