Features (pLannotate 1.2.2; 24 found; start..end, strand, type, name):
      1..229     -  CDS            mini-white (fragment): Drosophila white gene eye color pigment; white; This is a modified version of the white gene lacking part of the first intron.
    235..823     -  rep_origin     ori: high-copy-number ColE1/pMB1/pBR322/pUC origin of replication
    994..1854    -  CDS            AmpR: β-lactamase; bla; confers resistance to ampicillin, carbenicillin, and related antibiotics
   1855..1959    -  promoter       AmpR promoter: bla
   2054..2089    +  CDS            rop (fragment): Rop protein, which maintains plasmids at low copy number; rop
   2191..2241    +  misc_feature   bom (fragment): basis of mobility region from pBR322
   2434..2503    -  protein_bind   attB: attB site for the φC31 integrase (Groth et al., 2000) phage φC31 integrase
   2523..2545    +  misc_feature   bom (fragment): basis of mobility region from pBR322
   2544..3046    -  gene           mini-white (fragment): white; This modified version of the white gene lacks part of the first intron.
   3046..3278    -  misc_feature   P element 3' end: P element 3' end
   3341..3360    -  misc_feature   MCS (fragment): pUC18/19 multiple cloning site
   3359..3453    +  protein_bind   5X UAS: five tandem copies of the "ScaI site" 17-mer CGGAGTACTGTCCTCCG, an upstream activating sequence (UAS) that efficiently binds yeast Gal4 (Webster et al., 1988; Pfeiffer et al., 2010) GAL4
   3457..3478    -  misc_feature   MCS (fragment): pUC18/19 multiple cloning site
   3477..3571    +  protein_bind   5X UAS: five tandem copies of the "ScaI site" 17-mer CGGAGTACTGTCCTCCG, an upstream activating sequence (UAS) that efficiently binds yeast Gal4 (Webster et al., 1988; Pfeiffer et al., 2010) GAL4
   3590..3828    +  promoter       hsp70 promoter: Drosophila melanogaster hsp70Bb promoter
   3871..4491    +  CDS            sfCherry2 (fragment): sfCherry2 is a basic (constitutively fluorescent) fluorescent protein published in 2017, derived from Discosoma sp.. It is reported to be a monomer.
   4502..4576    +  CDS            small t antigen (fragment): SV40 (simian virus 40) small t antigen
   4578..4643    +  intron         small t intron: SV40 (simian virus 40) small t antigen intron
   4773..4793    +  CDS            SV40 NLS: nuclear localization signal of SV40 (simian virus 40) large T antigen
   4800..4934    +  CDS            LT_POVHA (fragment): Protein inferred from homology: Swiss-Prot protein existence level 3. Isoform large T antigen is a key early protein essential for both driving viral replication and inducing cellular transformation. Plays a role in viral genome replication by driving entry of quiescent cells into the cell cycle and by autoregulating the synthesis of viral early mRNA. Displays highly oncogenic activities by corrupting the host cellular checkpoint mechanisms that guard cell division and the transcription, replication, and repair of DNA. Participates in the modulation of cellular gene expression preceeding viral
   4959..5042    +  CDS            large T antigen (fragment): large T antigen from SV40 (simian virus 40)
   5065..5199    +  polyA_signal   SV40 poly(A) signal: SV40 polyadenylation signal
   5704..8586    +  CDS            mini-white: Drosophila white gene eye color pigment; white; This is a modified version of the white gene lacking part of the first intron.
   9364..9949    -  misc_feature   P element 5' end: No description available
>Addgene plasmid #172061 | pACUH-sfcherry2(1-10) | depositor full sequence | sequence record 333623 | pACUH-sfcherry2(1-10)
GGCCAGACCCACGTAGTCCAGCGGCAGATCGGCGGCGGAGAAGTTAAGCGTCTCCAGGATGACCTTGCCC
GAACTGGGGCACGTGGTGTTCGACGATGTGCAGCTAATTTCGCCCGGCTCCACGTCCGCCCATTGGTTAA
TCAGCAGACCCTCGTTGGCGTAACGGAACCATGAGAGGTACGACAACCATTTGAGGTATACTGGCACCGA
GCCCGAGTTCAAGAAGAAGGCGTTTTTCCATAGGCTCCGCCCCCCTGACGAGCATCACAAAAATCGACGC
TCAAGTCAGAGGTGGCGAAACCCGACAGGACTATAAAGATACCAGGCGTTTCCCCCTGGAAGCTCCCTCG
TGCGCTCTCCTGTTCCGACCCTGCCGCTTACCGGATACCTGTCCGCCTTTCTCCCTTCGGGAAGCGTGGC
GCTTTCTCAATGCTCACGCTGTAGGTATCTCAGTTCGGTGTAGGTCGTTCGCTCCAAGCTGGGCTGTGTG
CACGAACCCCCCGTTCAGCCCGACCGCTGCGCCTTATCCGGTAACTATCGTCTTGAGTCCAACCCGGTAA
GACACGACTTATCGCCACTGGCAGCAGCCACTGGTAACAGGATTAGCAGAGCGAGGTATGTAGGCGGTGC
TACAGAGTTCTTGAAGTGGTGGCCTAACTACGGCTACACTAGAAGGACAGTATTTGGTATCTGCGCTCTG
CTGAAGCCAGTTACCTTCGGAAAAAGAGTTGGTAGCTCTTGATCCGGCAAACAAACCACCGCTGGTAGCG
GTGGTTTTTTTGTTTGCAAGCAGCAGATTACGCGCAGAAAAAAAGGATCTCAAGAAGATCCTTTGATCTT
TTCTACGGGGTCTGACGCTCAGTGGAACGAAAACTCACGTTAAGGGATTTTGGTCATGAGATTATCAAAA
AGGATCTTCACCTAGATCCTTTTAAATTAAAAATGAAGTTTTAAATCAATCTAAAGTATATATGAGTAAA
CTTGGTCTGACAGTTACCAATGCTTAATCAGTGAGGCACCTATCTCAGCGATCTGTCTATTTCGTTCATC
CATAGTTGCCTGACTCCCCGTCGTGTAGATAACTACGATACGGGAGGGCTTACCATCTGGCCCCAGTGCT
GCAATGATACCGCGAGACCCACGCTCACCGGCTCCAGATTTATCAGCAATAAACCAGCCAGCCGGAAGGG
CCGAGCGCAGAAGTGGTCCTGCAACTTTATCCGCCTCCATCCAGTCTATTAATTGTTGCCGGGAAGCTAG
AGTAAGTAGTTCGCCAGTTAATAGTTTGCGCAACGTTGTTGCCATTGCTACAGGCATCGTGGTGTCACGC
TCGTCGTTTGGTATGGCTTCATTCAGCTCCGGTTCCCAACGATCAAGGCGAGTTACATGATCCCCCATGT
TGTGCAAAAAAGCGGTTAGCTCCTTCGGTCCTCCGATCGTTGTCAGAAGTAAGTTGGCCGCAGTGTTATC
ACTCATGGTTATGGCAGCACTGCATAATTCTCTTACTGTCATGCCATCCGTAAGATGCTTTTCTGTGACT
GGTGAGTACTCAACCAAGTCATTCTGAGAATAGTGTATGCGGCGACCGAGTTGCTCTTGCCCGGCGTCAA
CACGGGATAATACCGCGCCACATAGCAGAACTTTAAAAGTGCTCATCATTGGAAAACGTTCTTCGGGGCG
AAAACTCTCAAGGATCTTACCGCTGTTGAGATCCAGTTCGATGTAACCCACTCGTGCACCCAACTGATCT
TCAGCATCTTTTACTTTCACCAGCGTTTCTGGGTGAGCAAAAACAGGAAGGCAAAATGCCGCAAAAAAGG
GAATAAGGGCGACACGGAAATGTTGAATACTCATACTCTTCCTTTTTCAATATTATTGAAGCATTTATCA
GGGTTATTGTCTCATGAGCGGATACATATTTGAATGTATTTAGAAAAATAAACAAATAGGGGTTCCGCGC
ACATTTCCCCGAAAAGTGCCACCTGACGTCTAAGAAACCATTATTATCATGACATTAACCTATAAAAATA
GGCGTATCACGAGGCCCTTTCGTCTCGCGCGTTTCGGTGATGACGGTGAAAACCTCTGACACATGCAGCT
CCCGGAGACGGTCACAGCTTGTCTGTAAGCGGATGCCGGGAGCAGACAAGCCCGTCAGGGCGCGTCAGCG
GGTGTTGGCGGGTGTCGGGGCTGGCTTAACTATGCGGCATCAGAGCAGATTGTACTGAGAGTGCACCATA
TCGACATGCCCGCCGTGACCGTCGAGAACCCGCTGACGCTGCCCCGCGTATCCGCACCCGCCGACGCCGT
CGCACGTCCCGTGCTCACCGTGACCACCGCGCCCAGCGGTTTCGAGGGCGAGGGCTTCCCGGTGCGCCGC
GCGTTCGCCGGGATCAACTACCGCCACCTCGACCCGTTCATCATGATGGACCAGATGGGTGAGGTGGAGT
ACGCGCCCGGGGAGCCCAAGGGCACGCCCTGGCACCCGCACCGCGGCTTCGAGACCGTGACCTACATCGT
CGATATGCGGTGTGAAATACCGCACCGAATCGCGCGGAACTAACGACAGTCGCTCCAAGGTCGTCGAACA
AAAGGTGAATGTGTTGCGGAGAGCGGGTGGGAGACAGCGAAAGAGCAACTACGAAACGTGGTGTGGTGGA
GGTGAATTATGAAGAGGGCGCGCGATTTGAAAAGTATGTATATAAAAAATATATCCCGGTGTTTTATGTA
GCGATAAACGAGTTTTTGATGTAAGGTATGCAGGTGTGTAAGTCTTTTGGTTAGAAGACAAATCCAAAGT
CTACTTGTGGGGATGTTCGAAGGGGAAATACTTGTATTCTATAGGTCATATCTTGTTTTTATTGGCACAA
ATATAATTACATTAGCTTTTTGAGGGGGCAATAAACAGTAAACACGATGGTAATAATGGTAAAAAAAAAA
ACAAGCAGTTATTTCGGATATATGTCGGCTACTCCTTGCGTCGGGCCCGAAGTCTTAGAGCCAGATATGC
GAGCACCCGGAAGCTCACGATGAGAATGGCCAGACCATGATGAAATAACATAAGGTGGTCCCGTCGGCAA
GAGACATCCACTTAACGTATGCTTGCAATAAGTGCGAGTGAAAGGAATAGTATTCTGAGTGTCGTATTGA
GTCTGAGTGAGACAGCGATATGATTGTTGATTAACCCTTAGCATGTCCGTGGGGTTTGAATTAACTCATA
ATATTAATTAGACGAAATTATTTTTAAAGTTTTATTTTTAATAATTTGCGAGTACGCAAAGCTTGGCTGC
ATCCAACGCGTTGGGAGCTCTCCGGATCCAAGCTGGCCGCGGCTCGATCCGCTTGCATGCCTGCAGGTCG
GAGTACTGTCCTCCGAGCGGAGTACTGTCCTCCGAGCGGAGTACTGTCCTCCGAGCGGAGTACTGTCCTC
CGAGCGGAGTACTGTCCTCCGAGCGGAAGCTTGCATGCCTGCAGGTCGGAGTACTGTCCTCCGAGCGGAG
TACTGTCCTCCGAGCGGAGTACTGTCCTCCGAGCGGAGTACTGTCCTCCGAGCGGAGTACTGTCCTCCGA
GCGGAGACTCTAGCGAGCGCCGGAGTATAAATAGAGGCGCTTCGTCTACGGAGCGACAATTCAATTCAAA
CAAGCAAAGTGAACACGTCGCTAAGCGAAAGCTAAGCAAATAAACAAGCGCAGCTGAACAAGCTAAACAA
TCTGCAGTAAAGTGCAAGTTAAAGTGAATCAATTAAAAGTAACCAGCAACCAAGTAAATCAACTGCAACT
ACTGAAATCTGCCAAGAAGTAATTATTGAATACAAGAAGAGAACTCTGAATAGGGAATTGGGAATTCGTT
AACAGATCTGCGGCCGCATGGAGGAGGACAACATGGCCATCATCAAGGAGTTCATGAGATTCAAGGTGCA
CATGGAGGGCAGCGTGAACGGCCACGAGTTCGAGATCGAGGGCGAGGGCGAGGGCCACCCCTACGAGGGC
ACCCAGACCGCCAAGCTGAAGGTGACCAAGGGCGGCCCCCTGCCCTTCGCCTGGGACATCCTGAGCCCCC
AGTTCATGTACGGCAGCAAGGCCTACGTGAAGCACCCCGCCGACATCCCCGACTACCTGAAGCTGAGCTT
CCCCGAGGGCTTCACCTGGGAGAGAGTGATGAACTTCGAGGACGGCGGCGTGGTGACCGTGACCCAGGAC
AGCAGCCTGCAGGACGGCCAGTTCATCTACAAGGTGAAGCTGCTGGGCATCAACTTCCCCAGCGACGGCC
CCGTGATGCAGAAGAAGACCATGGGCTGGGAGGCCAGCACCGAGAGAATGTACCCCGAGGACGGCGCCCT
GAAGGGCGAGATCAACCAGAGACTGAAGCTGAAGGACGGCGGCCACTACGACGCCGAGGTGAAGACCACC
TACAAGGCCAAGAAGCCCGTGCAGCTGCCCGGCGCCTACAACGTGGACATCAAGCTGGACATCACCAGCC
ACAACGAGGACTGATCTAGAGGATCTTTGTGAAGGAACCTTACTTCTGTGGTGTGACATAATTGGACAAA
CTACCTACAGAGATTTAAAGCTCTAAGGTAAATATAAAATTTTTAAGTGTATAATGTGTTAAACTACTGA
TTCTAATTGTTTGTGTATTTTAGATTCCAACCTATGGAACTGATGAATGGGAGCAGTGGTGGAATGCCTT
TAATGAGGAAAACCTGTTTTGCTCAGAAGAAATGCCATCTAGTGATGATGAGGCTACTGCTGACTCTCAA
CATTCTACTCCTCCAAAAAAGAAGAGAAAGGTAGAAGACCCCAAGGACTTTCCTTCAGAATTGCTAAGTT
TTTTGAGTCATGCTGTGTTTAGTAATAGAACTCTTGCTTGCTTTGCTATTTACACCACAAAGGAAAAAGC
TGCACTGCTATACAAGAAAATTATGGAAAAATATTTGATGTATAGTGCCTTGACTAGAGATCATAATCAG
CCATACCACATTTGTAGAGGTTTTACTTGCTTTAAAAAACCTCCCACACCTCCCCCTGAACCTGAAACAT
AAAATGAATGCAATTGTTGTTGTTAACTTGTTTATTGCAGCTTATAATGGTTACAAATAAAGCAATAGCA
TCACAAATTTCACAAATAAAGCATTTTTTTCACTGCATTCTAGTTGTGGTTTGTCCAAACTCATCAATGT
ATCTTATCATGTCTGGATCCACTAGAAGGCCTAATTCTAGTATGTATGTAAGTTAATAAAACCCTTTTTT
GGAGAATGTAGATTTAAAAAAACATATTTTTTTTTTATTTTTTACTGCACTGGACATCATTGAACTTATC
TGATCAGTTTTAAATTTACTTCGATCCAAGGGTATTTGAAGTACCAGGTTCTTTCGATTACCTCTCACTC
AAAATGACATTCCACTCAAAGTCAGCGCTGTTTGCCTCCTTCTCTGTCCACAGAAATATCGCCGTCTCTT
TCGCCGCTGCGTCCGCTATCTCTTTCGCCACCGTTTGTAGCGTTACCTAGCGTCAATGTCCGCCTTCAGT
TGCACTTTGTCAGCGGTTTCGTGACGAAGCTCCAAGCGGTTTACGCCATCAATTAAACACAAAGTGCTGT
GCCAAAACTCCTCTCGCTTCTTATTTTTGTTTGTTTTTTGAGTGATTGGGGTGGTGATTGGTTTTGGGTG
GGTAAGCAGGGGAAAGTGTGAAAAATCCCGGCAATGGGCCAAGAGGATCAGGAGCTATTAATTCGCGGAG
GCAGCAAACACCCATCTGCCGAGCATCTGAACAATGTGAGTAGTACATGTGCATACATCTTAAGTTCACT
TGATCTATAGGAACTGCGATTGCAACATCAAATTGTCTGCGGCGTGAGAACTGCGACCCACAAAAATCCC
AAACCGCAATCGCACAAACAAATAGTGACACGAAACAGATTATTCTGGTAGCTGTGCTCGCTATATAAGA
CAATTTTTAAGATCATATCATGATCAAGACATCTAAAGGCATTCATTTTCGACTACATTCTTTTTTACAA
AAAATATAACAACCAGATATTTTAAGCTGATCCTAGATGCACAAAAAATAAATAAAAGTATAAACCTACT
TCGTAGGATACTTCGTTTTGTTCGGGGTTAGATGAGCATAACGCTTGTAGTTGATATTTGAGATCCCCTA
TCATTGCAGGGTGACAGCGGAGCGGCTTCGCAGAGCTGCATTAACCAGGGCTTCGGGCAGGCCAAAAACT
ACGGCACGCTCCTGCCACCCAGTCCGCCGGAGGACTCCGGTTCAGGGAGCGGCCAACTAGCCGAGAACCT
CACCTATGCCTGGCACAATATGGACATCTTTGGGGCGGTCAATCAGCCGGGCTCCGGATGGCGGCAGCTG
GTCAACCGGACACGCGGACTATTCTGCAACGAGCGACACATACCGGCGCCCAGGAAACATTTGCTCAAGA
ACGGTGAGTTTCTATTCGCAGTCGGCTGATCTGTGTGAAATCTTAATAAAGGGTCCAATTACCAATTTGA
AACTCAGTTTGCGGCGTGGCCTATCCGGGCGAACTTTTGGCCGTGATGGGCAGTTCCGGTGCCGGAAAGA
CGACCCTGCTGAATGCCCTTGCCTTTCGATCGCCGCAGGGCATCCAAGTATCGCCATCCGGGATGCGACT
GCTCAATGGCCAACCTGTGGACGCCAAGGAGATGCAGGCCAGGTGCGCCTATGTCCAGCAGGATGACCTC
TTTATCGGCTCCCTAACGGCCAGGGAACACCTGATTTTCCAGGCCATGGTGCGGATGCCACGACATCTGA
CCTATCGGCAGCGAGTGGCCCGCGTGGATCAGGTGATCCAGGAGCTTTCGCTCAGCAAATGTCAGCACAC
GATCATCGGTGTGCCCGGCAGGGTGAAAGGTCTGTCCGGCGGAGAAAGGAAGCGTCTGGCATTCGCCTCC
GAGGCACTAACCGATCCGCCGCTTCTGATCTGCGATGAGCCCACCTCCGGACTGGACTCATTTACCGCCC
ACAGCGTCGTCCAGGTGCTGAAGAAGCTGTCGCAGAAGGGCAAGACCGTCATCCTGACCATTCATCAGCC
GTCTTCCGAGCTGTTTGAGCTCTTTGACAAGATCCTTCTGATGGCCGAGGGCAGGGTAGCTTTCTTGGGC
ACTCCCAGCGAAGCCGTCGACTTCTTTTCCTAGTGAGTTCGATGTGTTTATTAAGGGTATCTAGCATTAC
ATTACATCTCAACTCCTATCCAGCGTGGGTGCCCAGTGTCCTACCAACTACAATCCGGCGGACTTTTACG
TACAGGTGTTGGCCGTTGTGCCCGGACGGGAGATCGAGTCCCGTGATCGGATCGCCAAGATATGCGACAA
TTTTGCTATTAGCAAAGTAGCCCGGGATATGGAGCAGTTGTTGGCCACCAAAAATTTGGAGAAGCCACTG
GAGCAGCCGGAGAATGGGTACACCTACAAGGCCACCTGGTTCATGCAGTTCCGGGCGGTCCTGTGGCGAT
CCTGGCTGTCGGTGCTCAAGGAACCACTCCTCGTAAAAGTGCGACTTATTCAGACAACGGTGAGTGGTTC
CAGTGGAAACAAATGATATAACGCTTACAATTCTTGGAAACAAATTCGCTAGATTTTAGTTAGAATTGCC
TGATTCCACACCCTTCTTAGTTTTTTTCAATGAGATGTATAGTTTATAGTTTTGCAGAAAATAAATAAAT
TTCATTTAACTCGCGAACATGTTGAAGATATGAATATTAATGAGATGCGAGTAACATTTTAATTTGCAGA
TGGTTGCCATCTTGATTGGCCTCATCTTTTTGGGCCAACAACTCACGCAAGTGGGCGTGATGAATATCAA
CGGAGCCATCTTCCTCTTCCTGACCAACATGACCTTTCAAAACGTCTTTGCCACGATAAATGTAAGTCTT
GTTTAGAATACATTTGCATATTAATAATTTACTAACTTTCTAATGAATCGATTCGATTTAGGTGTTCACC
TCAGAGCTGCCAGTTTTTATGAGGGAGGCCCGAAGTCGACTTTATCGCTGTGACACATACTTTCTGGGCA
AAACGATTGCCGAATTACCGCTTTTTCTCACAGTGCCACTGGTCTTCACGGCGATTGCCTATCCGATGAT
CGGACTGCGGGCCGGAGTGCTGCACTTCTTCAACTGCCTGGCGCTGGTCACTCTGGTGGCCAATGTGTCA
ACGTCCTTCGGATATCTAATATCCTGCGCCAGCTCCTCGACCTCGATGGCGCTGTCTGTGGGTCCGCCGG
TTATCATACCATTCCTGCTCTTTGGCGGCTTCTTCTTGAACTCGGGCTCGGTGCCAGTATACCTCAAATG
GTTGTCGTACCTCTCATGGTTCCGTTACGCCAACGAGGGTCTGCTGATTAACCAATGGGCGGACGTGGAG
CCGGGCGAAATTAGCTGCACATCGTCGAACACCACGTGCCCCAGTTCGGGCAAGGTCATCCTGGAGACGC
TTAACTTCTCCGCCGCCGATCTGCCGCTGGACTACGTGGGTCTGGCCATTCTCATCGTGAGCTTCCGGGT
GCTCGCATATCTGGCTCTAAGACTTCGGGCCCGACGCAAGGAGTAGCCGACATATATCCGAAATAACTGC
TTGTTTTTTTTTTTACCATTATTACCATCGTGTTTACTGTTTATTGCCCCCTCAAAAAGCTAATGTAATT
ATATTTGTGCCAATAAAAACAAGATATGACCTATAGAATACAAGTATTTCCCCTTCGAACATCCCCACAA
GTAGACTTTGGATTTGTCTTCTAACCAAAAGACTTACACACCTGCATACCTTACATCAAAAACTCGTTTA
TCGCTACATAAAACACCGGGATATATTTTTTATATACATACTTTTCAAATCGCGCGCCCTCTTCATAATT
CACCTCCACCACACCACGTTTCGTAGTTGCTCTTTCGCTGTCTCCCACCCGCTCTCCGCAACACATTCAC
CTTTTGTTCGACGACCTTGGAGCGACTGTCGTTAGTTCCGCGCGATTCGGTTCGCTCAAATGGTTCCGAG
TGGTTCATTTCGTCTCAATAGAAATTAGTAATAAATATTTGTATGTACAATTTATTTGCTCCAATATATT
TGTATATATTTCCCTCACAGCTATATTTATTCTAATTTAATATTATGACTTTTTAAGGTAATTTTTTGTG
ACCTGTTCGGAGTGATTAGCGTTACAATTTGAACTGAAAGTGACATCCAGTGTTTGTTCCTTGTGTAGAT
GCATCTCAAAAAAATGGTGGGCATAATAGTGTTGTTTATATATATCAAAAATAACAACTATAATAATAAG
AATACATTTAATTTAGAAAATGCTTGGATTTCACTGGAACTAGAATTAATTCGGCTGCTGCTCTAAACGA
CGCATTTCGTACTCCAAAGTACGAATTTTTTCCCTCAAGCTCTTATTTTCATTAAACAATGAACAGGACC
TAACGCACAGTCACGTTATTGTTTACATAAATGATTTTTTTTACTATTCAAACTTACTCTGTTTGTGTAC
TCCCACTGGTATAGCCTTCTTTTATCTTTTCTGGTTCAGGCTCTATCACTTTACTAGGTACGGCATCTGC
GTTGAGTCGCCTCCTTTTAAATGTCTGACCTTTTGCAGGTGCAGCCTTCCACTGCGAATCATTAAAGTGG
GTATCACAAATTTGGGAGTTTTCACCAAGGCTGCACCCAAGGCTCTGCTCCCACAATTTTCTCTTAATAG
CACACTTCGGCACGTGAATTAATTTTACTCCAGTCACAGCTTTGCAGCAAAATTTGCAATATTTCATTTT
TTTTTATTCCACGTAAGGGTTAATGTTTTCAAAAAAAAATTCGTCCGCACACAACCTTTCCTCTCAACAA
GCAAACGTGCACTGAATTTAAGTGTATACTTCGGTAAGCTTCGGCTATCGACGGGACCACCTTATGTTAT
TTCATCATG
