Features (pLannotate 1.2.2; 24 found; start..end, strand, type, name):
    216..804     -  rep_origin     ori: high-copy-number ColE1/pMB1/pBR322/pUC origin of replication
    975..1835    -  CDS            AmpR: β-lactamase; bla; confers resistance to ampicillin, carbenicillin, and related antibiotics
   1836..1940    -  promoter       AmpR promoter: bla
   2035..2070    +  CDS            rop (fragment): Rop protein, which maintains plasmids at low copy number; rop
   2172..2222    +  misc_feature   bom (fragment): basis of mobility region from pBR322
   2415..2484    -  protein_bind   attB: attB site for the φC31 integrase (Groth et al., 2000) phage φC31 integrase
   2504..2526    +  misc_feature   bom (fragment): basis of mobility region from pBR322
   2525..3028    -  gene           mini-white (fragment): white; This modified version of the white gene lacks part of the first intron.
   3028..3260    -  misc_feature   P element 3' end: P element 3' end
   3323..3342    -  misc_feature   MCS (fragment): pUC18/19 multiple cloning site
   3341..3435    +  protein_bind   5X UAS: five tandem copies of the "ScaI site" 17-mer CGGAGTACTGTCCTCCG, an upstream activating sequence (UAS) that efficiently binds yeast Gal4 (Webster et al., 1988; Pfeiffer et al., 2010) GAL4
   3439..3460    -  misc_feature   MCS (fragment): pUC18/19 multiple cloning site
   3459..3553    +  protein_bind   5X UAS: five tandem copies of the "ScaI site" 17-mer CGGAGTACTGTCCTCCG, an upstream activating sequence (UAS) that efficiently binds yeast Gal4 (Webster et al., 1988; Pfeiffer et al., 2010) GAL4
   3572..3810    +  promoter       hsp70 promoter: Drosophila melanogaster hsp70Bb promoter
   3853..4473    +  CDS            sfCherry2 (fragment): sfCherry2 is a basic (constitutively fluorescent) fluorescent protein published in 2017, derived from Discosoma sp.. It is reported to be a monomer.
   4484..4558    +  CDS            small t antigen (fragment): SV40 (simian virus 40) small t antigen
   4560..4625    +  intron         small t intron: SV40 (simian virus 40) small t antigen intron
   4755..4775    +  CDS            SV40 NLS: nuclear localization signal of SV40 (simian virus 40) large T antigen
   4782..4916    +  CDS            LT_POVHA (fragment): Protein inferred from homology: Swiss-Prot protein existence level 3. Isoform large T antigen is a key early protein essential for both driving viral replication and inducing cellular transformation. Plays a role in viral genome replication by driving entry of quiescent cells into the cell cycle and by autoregulating the synthesis of viral early mRNA. Displays highly oncogenic activities by corrupting the host cellular checkpoint mechanisms that guard cell division and the transcription, replication, and repair of DNA. Participates in the modulation of cellular gene expression preceeding viral
   4941..5024    +  CDS            large T antigen (fragment): large T antigen from SV40 (simian virus 40)
   5047..5181    +  polyA_signal   SV40 poly(A) signal: SV40 polyadenylation signal
   5199..9318    +  gene           mini-white: white; This modified version of the white gene lacks part of the first intron.
   9329..9914    -  misc_feature   P element 5' end: No description available
   9915..210     -  CDS            mini-white (fragment) (across the origin): Drosophila white gene eye color pigment; white; This is a modified version of the white gene lacking part of the first intron.
>Addgene plasmid #172061 | pACUH-sfcherry2(1-10) | addgene full sequence | sequence record 345644 | Addgene NGS Result
AGCGGCAGATCGGCGGCGGAGAAGTTAAGCGTCTCCAGGATGACCTTGCCCGAACTGGGGCACGTGGTGT
TCGACGATGTGCAGCTAATTTCGCCCGGCTCCACGTCCGCCCATTGGTTAATCAGCAGACCCTCGTTGGC
GTAACGGAACCATGAGAGGTACGACAACCATTTGAGGTATACTGGCACCGAGCCCGAGTTCAAGAAGAAG
GCGTTTTTCCATAGGCTCCGCCCCCCTGACGAGCATCACAAAAATCGACGCTCAAGTCAGAGGTGGCGAA
ACCCGACAGGACTATAAAGATACCAGGCGTTTCCCCCTGGAAGCTCCCTCGTGCGCTCTCCTGTTCCGAC
CCTGCCGCTTACCGGATACCTGTCCGCCTTTCTCCCTTCGGGAAGCGTGGCGCTTTCTCATAGCTCACGC
TGTAGGTATCTCAGTTCGGTGTAGGTCGTTCGCTCCAAGCTGGGCTGTGTGCACGAACCCCCCGTTCAGC
CCGACCGCTGCGCCTTATCCGGTAACTATCGTCTTGAGTCCAACCCGGTAAGACACGACTTATCGCCACT
GGCAGCAGCCACTGGTAACAGGATTAGCAGAGCGAGGTATGTAGGCGGTGCTACAGAGTTCTTGAAGTGG
TGGCCTAACTACGGCTACACTAGAAGAACAGTATTTGGTATCTGCGCTCTGCTGAAGCCAGTTACCTTCG
GAAAAAGAGTTGGTAGCTCTTGATCCGGCAAACAAACCACCGCTGGTAGCGGTGGTTTTTTTGTTTGCAA
GCAGCAGATTACGCGCAGAAAAAAAGGATCTCAAGAAGATCCTTTGATCTTTTCTACGGGGTCTGACGCT
CAGTGGAACGAAAACTCACGTTAAGGGATTTTGGTCATGAGATTATCAAAAAGGATCTTCACCTAGATCC
TTTTAAATTAAAAATGAAGTTTTAAATCAATCTAAAGTATATATGAGTAAACTTGGTCTGACAGTTACCA
ATGCTTAATCAGTGAGGCACCTATCTCAGCGATCTGTCTATTTCGTTCATCCATAGTTGCCTGACTCCCC
GTCGTGTAGATAACTACGATACGGGAGGGCTTACCATCTGGCCCCAGTGCTGCAATGATACCGCGAGACC
CACGCTCACCGGCTCCAGATTTATCAGCAATAAACCAGCCAGCCGGAAGGGCCGAGCGCAGAAGTGGTCC
TGCAACTTTATCCGCCTCCATCCAGTCTATTAATTGTTGCCGGGAAGCTAGAGTAAGTAGTTCGCCAGTT
AATAGTTTGCGCAACGTTGTTGCCATTGCTACAGGCATCGTGGTGTCACGCTCGTCGTTTGGTATGGCTT
CATTCAGCTCCGGTTCCCAACGATCAAGGCGAGTTACATGATCCCCCATGTTGTGCAAAAAAGCGGTTAG
CTCCTTCGGTCCTCCGATCGTTGTCAGAAGTAAGTTGGCCGCAGTGTTATCACTCATGGTTATGGCAGCA
CTGCATAATTCTCTTACTGTCATGCCATCCGTAAGATGCTTTTCTGTGACTGGTGAGTACTCAACCAAGT
CATTCTGAGAATAGTGTATGCGGCGACCGAGTTGCTCTTGCCCGGCGTCAATACGGGATAATACCGCGCC
ACATAGCAGAACTTTAAAAGTGCTCATCATTGGAAAACGTTCTTCGGGGCGAAAACTCTCAAGGATCTTA
CCGCTGTTGAGATCCAGTTCGATGTAACCCACTCGTGCACCCAACTGATCTTCAGCATCTTTTACTTTCA
CCAGCGTTTCTGGGTGAGCAAAAACAGGAAGGCAAAATGCCGCAAAAAAGGGAATAAGGGCGACACGGAA
ATGTTGAATACTCATACTCTTCCTTTTTCAATATTATTGAAGCATTTATCAGGGTTATTGTCTCATGAGC
GGATACATATTTGAATGTATTTAGAAAAATAAACAAATAGGGGTTCCGCGCACATTTCCCCGAAAAGTGC
CACCTGACGTCTAAGAAACCATTATTATCATGACATTAACCTATAAAAATAGGCGTATCACGAGGCCCTT
TCGTCTCGCGCGTTTCGGTGATGACGGTGAAAACCTCTGACACATGCAGCTCCCGGAGACGGTCACAGCT
TGTCTGTAAGCGGATGCCGGGAGCAGACAAGCCCGTCAGGGCGCGTCAGCGGGTGTTGGCGGGTGTCGGG
GCTGGCTTAACTATGCGGCATCAGAGCAGATTGTACTGAGAGTGCACCATATCGACATGCCCGCCGTGAC
CGTCGAGAACCCGCTGACGCTGCCCCGCGTATCCGCACCCGCCGACGCCGTCGCACGTCCCGTGCTCACC
GTGACCACCGCGCCCAGCGGTTTCGAGGGCGAGGGCTTCCCGGTGCGCCGCGCGTTCGCCGGGATCAACT
ACCGCCACCTCGACCCGTTCATCATGATGGACCAGATGGGTGAGGTGGAGTACGCGCCCGGGGAGCCCAA
GGGCACGCCCTGGCACCCGCACCGCGGCTTCGAGACCGTGACCTACATCGTCGATATGCGGTGTGAAATA
CCGCACCGAATCGCGCGGAACTAACGACAGTCGCTCCAAGGTCGTCGAACAAAAGGTGAATGTGTTGCGG
AGAGCGGGTGGGAGACAGCGAAAGAGCAACTACGAAACGTGGTGTGGTGGAGGTGAATTATGAAGAGGGC
GCGCGATTTGAAAAGTATGTATATAAAAAATATATCCCGGTGTTTTATGTAGCGATAAACGAGTTTTTGA
TGTAAGGTATGCAGGTGTGTAAGTCTTTTGGTTAGAAGACAAATCCAAAGTCTACTTGTGGGGATGTTCG
AAGGGGAAATACTTGTATTCTATAGGTCATATCTTGTTTTTATTGGCACAAATATAATTACATTAGCTTT
TTGAGGGGGCAATAAACAGTAAACACGATGGTAATAATGGTAAAAAAAAAAAACAAGCAGTTATTTCGGA
TATATGTCGGCTACTCCTTGCGTCGGGCCCGAAGTCTTAGAGCCAGATATGCGAGCACCCGGAAGCTCAC
GATGAGAATGGCCAGACCATGATGAAATAACATAAGGTGGTCCCGTCGGCAAGAGACATCCACTTAACGT
ATGCTTGCAATAAGTGCGAGTGAAAGGAATAGTATTCTGAGTGTCGTATTGAGTCTGAGTGAGACAGCGA
TATGATTGTTGATTAACCCTTAGCATGTCCGTGGGGTTTGAATTAACTCATAATATTAATTAGACGAAAT
TATTTTTAAAGTTTTATTTTTAATAATTTGCGAGTACGCAAAGCTTGGCTGCATCCAACGCGTTGGGAGC
TCTCCGGATCCAAGCTGGCCGCGGCTCGATCCGCTTGCATGCCTGCAGGTCGGAGTACTGTCCTCCGAGC
GGAGTACTGTCCTCCGAGCGGAGTACTGTCCTCCGAGCGGAGTACTGTCCTCCGAGCGGAGTACTGTCCT
CCGAGCGGAAGCTTGCATGCCTGCAGGTCGGAGTACTGTCCTCCGAGCGGAGTACTGTCCTCCGAGCGGA
GTACTGTCCTCCGAGCGGAGTACTGTCCTCCGAGCGGAGTACTGTCCTCCGAGCGGAGACTCTAGCGAGC
GCCGGAGTATAAATAGAGGCGCTTCGTCTACGGAGCGACAATTCAATTCAAACAAGCAAAGTGAACACGT
CGCTAAGCGAAAGCTAAGCAAATAAACAAGCGCAGCTGAACAAGCTAAACAATCTGCAGTAAAGTGCAAG
TTAAAGTGAATCAATTAAAAGTAACCAGCAACCAAGTAAATCAACTGCAACTACTGAAATCTGCCAAGAA
GTAATTATTGAATACAAGAAGAGAACTCTGAATAGGGAATTGGGAATTCGTTAACAGATCTGCGGCCGCA
TGGAGGAGGACAACATGGCCATCATCAAGGAGTTCATGAGATTCAAGGTGCACATGGAGGGCAGCGTGAA
CGGCCACGAGTTCGAGATCGAGGGCGAGGGCGAGGGCCACCCCTACGAGGGCACCCAGACCGCCAAGCTG
AAGGTGACCAAGGGCGGCCCCCTGCCCTTCGCCTGGGACATCCTGAGCCCCCAGTTCATGTACGGCAGCA
AGGCCTACGTGAAGCACCCCGCCGACATCCCCGACTACCTGAAGCTGAGCTTCCCCGAGGGCTTCACCTG
GGAGAGAGTGATGAACTTCGAGGACGGCGGCGTGGTGACCGTGACCCAGGACAGCAGCCTGCAGGACGGC
CAGTTCATCTACAAGGTGAAGCTGCTGGGCATCAACTTCCCCAGCGACGGCCCCGTGATGCAGAAGAAGA
CCATGGGCTGGGAGGCCAGCACCGAGAGAATGTACCCCGAGGACGGCGCCCTGAAGGGCGAGATCAACCA
GAGACTGAAGCTGAAGGACGGCGGCCACTACGACGCCGAGGTGAAGACCACCTACAAGGCCAAGAAGCCC
GTGCAGCTGCCCGGCGCCTACAACGTGGACATCAAGCTGGACATCACCAGCCACAACGAGGACTGATCTA
GAGGATCTTTGTGAAGGAACCTTACTTCTGTGGTGTGACATAATTGGACAAACTACCTACAGAGATTTAA
AGCTCTAAGGTAAATATAAAATTTTTAAGTGTATAATGTGTTAAACTACTGATTCTAATTGTTTGTGTAT
TTTAGATTCCAACCTATGGAACTGATGAATGGGAGCAGTGGTGGAATGCCTTTAATGAGGAAAACCTGTT
TTGCTCAGAAGAAATGCCATCTAGTGATGATGAGGCTACTGCTGACTCTCAACATTCTACTCCTCCAAAA
AAGAAGAGAAAGGTAGAAGACCCCAAGGACTTTCCTTCAGAATTGCTAAGTTTTTTGAGTCATGCTGTGT
TTAGTAATAGAACTCTTGCTTGCTTTGCTATTTACACCACAAAGGAAAAAGCTGCACTGCTATACAAGAA
AATTATGGAAAAATATTTGATGTATAGTGCCTTGACTAGAGATCATAATCAGCCATACCACATTTGTAGA
GGTTTTACTTGCTTTAAAAAACCTCCCACACCTCCCCCTGAACCTGAAACATAAAATGAATGCAATTGTT
GTTGTTAACTTGTTTATTGCAGCTTATAATGGTTACAAATAAAGCAATAGCATCACAAATTTCACAAATA
AAGCATTTTTTTCACTGCATTCTAGTTGTGGTTTGTCCAAACTCATCAATGTATCTTATCATGTCTGGAT
CCACTAGAAGGCCTAATTCTAGTATGTATGTAAGTTAATAAAACCCATTTTTGCGGAAAGTAGATAAAAA
AAACATTTTTTTTTTTTACTGCACTGGATATCATTGAACTTATCTGATCAGTTTTAAATTTACTTCGATC
CAAGGGTATTTGATGTACCAGGTTCTTTCGATTACCTCTCACTCAAAATGACATTCCACTCAAAGTCAGC
GCTGTTTGCCTCCTTCTCTGTCCACAGAAATATCGCCGTCTCTTTCGCCGCTGCGTCCGCTATCTCTTTC
GCCACCGTTTGTAGCGTTACGTAGCGTCAATGTCCGCCTTCAGTTGCATTTTGTCAGCGGTTTCGTGACG
AAGCTCCAAGCGGTTTACGCCATCAATTAAACACAAAGTGCTGTGCCAAAACTCCTCTCGCTTCTTATTT
TTGTTTGTTTTTTGAGTGATTGGGGTGGTGATTGGTTTTGGGTGGGTAAGCAGGGGAAAGTGTGAAAAAT
CCCGGCAATGGGCCAAGAGGATCAGGAGCTATTAATTCGCGGAGGCAGCAAACACCCATCTGCCGAGCAT
CTGAACAATGTGAGTAGTACATGTGCATACATCTTAAGTTCACTTGATCTATAGGAACTGCGATTGCAAC
ATCAAATTGTCTGCGGCGTGAGAACTGCGACCCACAAAAATCCCAAACCGCAATTGCACAAACAAATAGT
GACACGAAACAGATTATTCTGGTAGCTGTTCTCGCTATATAAGACAATTTTTGAGATCATATCATGATCA
AGACATCTAAAGGCATTCATTTTCGACTATATTCTTTTTTACAAAAAATATAACAACCAGATATTTTAAG
CTGATCCTAGATGCACAAAAAATAAATAAAAGTATAAACCTACTTCGTAGGATACTTCGGGGTACTTTTT
GTTCGGGGTTAGATGAGCATAACGCTTGTAGTTGATATTTGAGATCCCCTATCATTGCAGGGTGACAGCG
GAGCGGCTTCGCAGAGCTGCATTAACCAGGGCTTCGGGCAGGCCAAAAACTACGGCACGCTCCGGCCACC
CAGTCCGCCGGAGGACTCCGGTTCAGGGAGCGGCCAACTAGCCGAGAACCTCACCTATGCCTGGCACAAT
ATGGACATCTTTGGGGCGGTCAATCAGCCGGGCTCCGGATGGCGGCAGCTGGTCAACCGGACACGCGGAC
TATTCTGCAACGAGCGACACATACCGGCGCCCAGGAAACATTTGCTCAAGAACGGTGAGTTTCTATTCGC
AGTCGGCTGATCTGTGTGAAATCTTAATAAAGGGTCCAATTACCAATTTGAAACTCAGTTTGCGGCGTGG
CCTATCCGGGCGAACTTTTGGCCGTGATGGGCAGTTCCGGTGCCGGAAAGACGACCCTGCTGAATGCCCT
TGCCTTTCGATCGCCGCAGGGCATCCAAGTATCGCCATCCGGGATGCGACTGCTCAATGGCCAACCTGTG
GACGCCAAGGAGATGCAGGCCAGGTGCGCCTATGTCCAGCAGGATGACCTCTTTATCGGCTCCCTAACGG
CCAGGGAACACCTGATTTTCCAAGCCATGGTGCGGATGCCACGACATCTGACCTATCGGCAGCGAGTGGC
CCGCGTGGATCAGGTGATCCAGGAGCTTTCGCTCAGCAAATGTCAGCACACGATCATCGGTGTGCCCGGC
AGGGTGAAAGGTCTGTCCGGCGGAGAAAGGAAGCGTCTGGCATTCGCCTCCGAGGCTCTAACCGATCCGC
CGCTTCTGATCTGCGATGAGCCCACCTCCGGACTGGACTCCTTTACCGCCCACAGCGTCGTCCAGGTGCT
GAAGAAGCTGTCGCAGAAGGGCAAGACCGTCATCCTGACCATTCATCAGCCGTCTTCCGAGCTGTTTGAG
CTCTTTGACAAGATCCTTCTGATGGCCGAGGGCAGGGTAGCTTTCTTGGGCACTCCCAGCGAAGCCGTCG
ACTTCTTTTCCTAGTGAGTTCGATGTGTTTATTAAGGGTATCTAGTATTACATAACATCTCAACTCCTAT
CCAGCGTGGGTGCCCAGTGTCCTACCAACTACAATCCGGCGGACTTTTACGTACAGGTGTTGGCCGTTGT
GCCCGGACGGGAGATCGAGTCCCGTGATCGGATCGCCAAGATATGCGACAATTTTGCCATTAGCAAAGTA
GCCCGGGATATGGAGCAGTTGTTGGCCACCAAAAATCTGGAGAAGCCACTGGAGCAGCCGGAGAATGGGT
ACACCTACAAGGCCACCTGGTTCATGCAGTTCCGGGCGGTCCTGTGGCGATCCTGGCTGTCGGTGCTCAA
GGAACCACTCCTCGTAAAAGTGCGACTTATTCAGACAACGGTGAGTGGTTCCAGTGGAAACAAATGATAT
AACGCTTACAATTCTTGGAAACAAATTCGCTAGATTTTAGATAGAATTGCCTGATTCCACACCCTTCTTA
GTTTTTTTCAATGAGATGTATAGTTTATAGTTTTGCAGAAGATAAATAAATTTCATTTAACTCGCGAATA
TTAATGAGATGCGAGTAACATTTTAATTTGCAGATGGTTGCCATCTTGATTGGCCTCATCTTTTTGGGCC
AACAACTCACGCAAGTGGGTGTGATGAATATCAACGGAGCCATCTTCCTCTTCCTGACCAACATGACCTT
TCAAAACGTCTTTGCCACGATAAATGTAAGTCATGTTTAGAATACATTTGCATTTCAATAATTTACTAAC
TTTCTAATGAATCGATTCGATTTAGGTGTTCACCTCAGAGCTGCCAGTTTTTATGAGGGAGGCCCGAAGT
CGACTTTATCGCTGTGACACATACTTTCTGGGCAAAACGATTGCCGAATTGCCGCTTTTTCTCACAGTGC
CACTGGTCTTCACGGCGATTGCCTATCCGATGATCGGACTGCGGGCCGGAGTGCTGCACTTCTTCAACTG
CCTGGCGCTGGTCACTCTGGTGGCCAATGTGTCAACGTCCTTCGGATATCTAATATCCTGCGCCAGCTCC
TCGACCTCGATGGCGCTGTCTGTGGGTCCGCCGGTTATCATACCATTCCTGCTCTTTGGCGGCTTCTTCT
TGAACTCGGGCTCGGTGCCAGTATACCTCAAATGGTTGTCGTACCTCTCATGGTTCCGTTACGCCAACGA
GGGTCTGCTGATTAACCAATGGGCGGACGTGGAGCCGGGCGAAATTAGCTGCACATCGTCGAACACCACG
TGCCCCAGTTCGGGCAAGGTCATCCTGGAGACGCTTAACTTCTCCGCCGCCGATCTGCCGCTGGACTACG
TGGGTCTGGCCATTCTCATCGTGAGCTTCCGGGTGCTCGCATATCTGGCTCTAAGACTTCGGGCCCGACG
CAAGGAGTAGCCGACATATATCCGAAATAACTGCTTGTTTTTTTTTTTTACCATTATTACCATCGTGTTT
ACTGTTTATTGCCCCCTCAAAAAGCTAATGTAATTATATTTGTGCCAATAAAAACAAGATATGACCTATA
GAATACAAGTATTTCCCCTTCGAACATCCCCACAAGTAGACTTTGGATTTGTCTTCTAACCAAAAGACTT
ACACACCTGCATACCTTACATCAAAAACTCGTTTATCGCTACATAAAACACCGGGATATATTTTTTATAT
ACATACTTTTCAAATCGCGCGCCCTCTTCATAATTCACCTCCACCACACCACGTTTCGTAGTTGCTCTTT
CGCTGTCTCCCACCCGCTCTCCGCAACACATTCACCTTTTGTTCGACGACCTTGGAGCGACTGTCGTTAG
TTCCGCGCGATTCGGTTCGCTCAAATGGTTCCGAGTGGTTCATTTCGTCTCAATAGAAATTAGTAATAAA
TATTTGTATGTACAATTTATTTGCTCCAATATATTTGTATATATTTCCCTCACAGCTATATTTATTCTAA
TTTAATATTATGACTTTTTAAGGTAATTTTTTGTGACCTGTTCGGAGTGATTAGCGTTACAATTTGAACT
GAAAGTGACATCCAGTGTTTGTTCCTTGTGTAGATGCATCTCAAAAAAATGGTGGGCATAATAGTGTTGT
TTATATATATCAAAAATAACAACTATAATAATAAGAATACATTTAATTTAGAAAATGCTTGGATTTCACT
GGAACTAGAATTAATTCGGCTGCTGCTCTAAACGACGCATTTCGTACTCCAAAGTACGAATTTTTTCCCT
CAAGCTCTTATTTTCATTAAACAATGAACAGGACCTAACGCACAGTCACGTTATTGTTTACATAAATGAT
TTTTTTTACTATTCAAACTTACTCTGTTTGTGTACTCCCACTGGTATAGCCTTCTTTTATCTTTTCTGGT
TCAGGCTCTATCACTTTACTAGGTACGGCATCTGCGTTGAGTCGCCTCCTTTTAAATGTCTGACCTTTTG
CAGGTGCAGCCTTCCACTGCGAATCATTAAAGTGGGTATCACAAATTTGGGAGTTTTCACCAAGGCTGCA
CCCAAGGCTCTGCTCCCACAATTTTCTCTTAATAGCACACTTCGGCACGTGAATTAATTTTACTCCAGTC
ACAGCTTTGCAGCAAAATTTGCAATATTTCATTTTTTTTTATTCCACGTAAGGGTTAATGTTTTCAAAAA
AAAATTCGTCCGCACACAACCTTTCCTCTCAACAAGCAAACGTGCACTGAATTTAAGTGTATACTTCGGT
AAGCTTCGGCTATCGACGGGACCACCTTATGTTATTTCATCATGGGCCAGACCCACGTAGTCC
