>Addgene plasmid #172061 | pACUH-sfcherry2(1-10) | depositor partial sequence | sequence record 333622 | sfcherry2(1-10)
ATGGAGGAGGACAACATGGCCATCATCAAGGAGTTCATGAGATTCAAGGTGCACATGGAGGGCAGCGTGA
ACGGCCACGAGTTCGAGATCGAGGGCGAGGGCGAGGGCCACCCCTACGAGGGCACCCAGACCGCCAAGCT
GAAGGTGACCAAGGGCGGCCCCCTGCCCTTCGCCTGGGACATCCTGAGCCCCCAGTTCATGTACGGCAGC
AAGGCCTACGTGAAGCACCCCGCCGACATCCCCGACTACCTGAAGCTGAGCTTCCCCGAGGGCTTCACCT
GGGAGAGAGTGATGAACTTCGAGGACGGCGGCGTGGTGACCGTGACCCAGGACAGCAGCCTGCAGGACGG
CCAGTTCATCTACAAGGTGAAGCTGCTGGGCATCAACTTCCCCAGCGACGGCCCCGTGATGCAGAAGAAG
ACCATGGGCTGGGAGGCCAGCACCGAGAGAATGTACCCCGAGGACGGCGCCCTGAAGGGCGAGATCAACC
AGAGACTGAAGCTGAAGGACGGCGGCCACTACGACGCCGAGGTGAAGACCACCTACAAGGCCAAGAAGCC
CGTGCAGCTGCCCGGCGCCTACAACGTGGACATCAAGCTGGACATCACCAGCCACAACGAGGAC
